Addgene plasmid #219135: SFFV-HMGA2-Brd 173
Purpose: Transcription factor HMGA2 with a specific barcode assigned.
Depositing lab: Filipe Pereira. Depositing organization: Center for Neuroscience and Cell Biology, University of Coimbra. Publication: A combinatorial transcription factor screening platform for immune cell reprogramming. Kurochkin I, Altman AR, Caiado I, Pertiga-Cabral D, Halitzki E, Minaeva M, Zimmermannova O, Henriques-Oliveira L, Klein D, Nair M, Oliveira D, Cajal LR, Knittel R, Feick C, Ringner M, Martin M, Cirovic B, Pires CF, Rosa FF, Sitnicka E, Theis FJ, Pereira CF. Cell Syst. 2026 Jan 21;17(1):101457. doi: 10.1016/j.cels.2025.101457. Epub 2026 Jan 14. PubMed 41539305.
Backbone
  Vector backbone: SFFV-MCS
  Backbone size w/o insert (bp): 6638
  Vector type: Lentiviral
Growth in bacteria
  Bacterial resistance: Ampicillin, 100 μg/mL
  Growth temperature: 37°C
  Growth strain: NEB Stable
  Copy number: High Copy
Gene/Insert
  Gene/Insert name: HMGA2
  Species: H. sapiens (human)
  Insert size (bp): 321
  Entrez Gene: HMGA2 (a.k.a. BABL, HMGI-C, HMGIC, LIPO, SRS5, STQTL9)
  Promoter: The spleen focus-forming virus (SFFV) promoter
  Cloning method: Restriction Enzyme; 5′ cloning site Bsp119I (not destroyed); 3′ cloning site BstHI (not destroyed)
Terms and licenses: Academic/Nonprofit Terms; Industry Terms: Not Available to Industry
Depositor comments: Barcode sequence cloned into XbaI restriction site. Design of plasmid is as follows: SFFV-[TF sequence]-WPRE-[Barcode sequence].
How to cite: SFFV-HMGA2-Brd 173 was a gift from Filipe Pereira (Addgene plasmid # 219135 ; http://n2t.net/addgene:219135 ; RRID:Addgene_219135)
