[The description below was written by a language model from this plasmid's Addgene catalogue record and pLannotate feature annotations shown in this document.]
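Description:
SFFV-HMGA2-Brd 173 is a third-generation-style, self-inactivating HIV-1 lentiviral transfer plasmid built on the SFFV-MCS backbone, about 7 kb in total. It is propagated in E. coli through a high-copy ColE1/pUC-type origin with ampicillin selection (AmpR under its own bla promoter). It also carries pBluescript-derived remnants such as an f1 origin, lacZα and lac regulatory fragments, and T7/T3 promoters. The viral portion begins with an RSV promoter fused to a truncated 5' LTR, which drives Tat-independent transcription of the genomic RNA in packaging cells. This is followed by the Ψ packaging signal with a partial gag sequence, the RRE for Rev-dependent nuclear export, and the cPPT/CTS element that aids nuclear import of the reverse-transcribed genome. The cassette ends in a ΔU3 3' LTR, which inactivates the LTR promoter after integration, followed by an SV40 polyadenylation signal and SV40 origin sequence.

The payload is the human transcription factor HMGA2, a short open reading frame of roughly 320 bp cloned between retained restriction sites in the multiple cloning site and expressed from the spleen focus-forming virus (SFFV) LTR promoter. The automated annotation labels this region as a fragment of the mouse orthologue, probably reflecting sequence similarity, since the catalogue lists the insert as human. A WPRE downstream of the coding sequence enhances transcript stability and expression. According to the depositor, a construct-specific barcode was inserted at an XbaI site after the WPRE, although it is not annotated in the feature table. No mammalian selection marker or fluorescent reporter is recorded. The plasmid belongs to a barcoded transcription factor collection for combinatorial screening in immune cell reprogramming, where the barcode presumably identifies the delivered factor.
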