Features (pLannotate 1.2.2; 29 found; start..end, strand, type, name):
     94..112     -  promoter       T7 promoter: promoter for bacteriophage T7 RNA polymerase
    120..275     +  CDS            lacZα (fragment): LacZα fragment of β-galactosidase; lacZ fragment
    280..708     +  rep_origin     f1 ori (sequence partly withheld): f1 bacteriophage origin of replication; arrow indicates direction of (+) strand synthesis
    761..865     +  promoter       AmpR promoter: bla
    866..1726    +  CDS            AmpR: β-lactamase; bla; confers resistance to ampicillin, carbenicillin, and related antibiotics
   1897..2485    +  rep_origin     ori: high-copy-number ColE1/pMB1/pBR322/pUC origin of replication
   2668..2760    +  CDS            lacI (fragment): lac repressor; lacI; The lac repressor binds to the lac operator to inhibit transcription in E. coli. This inhibition can be relieved by adding lactose or isopropyl-β-D-thiogalactopyranoside (IPTG).
   2773..2794    +  protein_bind   CAP binding site: CAP binding activates transcription in the presence of cAMP. E. coli catabolite activator protein
   2809..2839    +  promoter       lac promoter: promoter for the E. coli lac operon
   2847..2863    +  protein_bind   lac operator: The lac repressor binds to the lac operator to inhibit transcription in E. coli. This inhibition can be relieved by adding lactose or isopropyl-β-D-thiogalactopyranoside (IPTG). lac repressor encoded by lacI
   2908..2926    +  promoter       T3 promoter: promoter for bacteriophage T3 RNA polymerase
   2954..3180    +  promoter       RSV promoter: Rous sarcoma virus enhancer/promoter
   3181..3361    +  LTR            5' LTR (truncated): truncated 5' long terminal repeat (LTR) from HIV-1
   3408..3533    +  misc_feature   HIV-1 Ψ: packaging signal of human immunodeficiency virus type 1
   3517..3880    +  CDS            HIV-1 gag (fragment): gag protein from human immunodeficiency virus 1; gag
   4026..4259    +  misc_feature   RRE: The Rev response element (RRE) of HIV-1 allows for Rev-dependent mRNA export from the nucleus to the cytoplasm.
   4636..4736    +  CDS            Rev (fragment): human immunodeficiency virus 1 (HIV-1) Rev protein; rev; enhances nuclear export of unspliced and incompletely spliced viral mRNAs
   4755..4872    +  misc_feature   cPPT/CTS: central polypurine tract and central termination sequence of HIV-1
   4906..5307    +  promoter       SFFV promoter: spleen focus-forming virus long terminal repeat (LTR) promoter
   5317..5340    +  misc_feature   MCS (fragment): pBluescript multiple cloning site
   5365..5583    +  CDS            Hmga2 (fragment): HMGA2_MOUSE - Also known as Hmgic. Experimental evidence at protein level: Swiss-Prot protein existence level 1. Functions as a transcriptional regulator. Functions in cell cycle regulation through CCNA2. Plays an important role in chromosome condensation during the meiotic G2/M transition of spermatocytes. Plays a role in postnatal myogenesis, is involved in satellite cell activation (PubMed:27446912). Positively regulates IGF2 expression through PLAG1 and in a PLAG1-independent manner (By similarity). From Mus musculus (Mouse).
   5693..5718    +  misc_feature   MCS (fragment): pBluescript multiple cloning site
   5718..5777    +  CDS            S (fragment): HBSAG_WHV6 - Experimental evidence at transcript level: Swiss-Prot protein existence level 2. The middle envelope protein plays an important role in the budding of the virion. It is involved in the induction of budding in a nucleocapsid independent way. In this process the majority of envelope proteins bud to form subviral lipoprotein particles of 22 nm of diameter that do not contain a nucleocapsid (By similarity). From Woodchuck hepatitis B virus (isolate w64/pWS23) (WHV).
   5909..6312    +  misc_feature   WPRE: woodchuck hepatitis virus posttranscriptional regulatory element
   6370..6429    +  CDS            nef (fragment): NEF_HV1Z2 - Experimental evidence at protein level: Swiss-Prot protein existence level 1. Extracellular Nef protein targets CD4(+) T-lymphocytes for apoptosis by interacting with CXCR4 surface receptors. From Human immunodeficiency virus type 1 group M subtype D (isolate Z2/CDC-Z34) (HIV-1).
   6431..6664    +  LTR            3' LTR (ΔU3): self-inactivating 3' long terminal repeat (LTR) from HIV-1
   6736..6857    +  polyA_signal   SV40 poly(A) signal: SV40 polyadenylation signal
   6876..6897    +  rep_origin     SV40 ori (fragment): SV40 origin of replication
   6897..73      +  rep_origin     SV40 ori (across the origin): SV40 origin of replication
>Addgene plasmid #219135 | SFFV-HMGA2-Brd 173 | addgene full sequence | sequence record 448947 | Addgene NGS Result
ATTTATGCAGAGGCCGAGGCCGCCTCGGCCTCTGAGCTATTCCAGAAGTAGTGAGGAGGCTTTTTTGGAG
GCCTAGGGACGTACCCAATTCGCCCTATAGTGAGTCGTATTACGCGCGCTCACTGGCCGTCGTTTTACAA
CGTCGTGACTGGGAAAACCCTGGCGTTACCCAACTTAATCGCCTTGCAGCACATCCCCCTTTCGCCAGCT
GGCGTAATAGCGAAGAGGCCCGCACCGATCGCCCTTCCCAACAGTTGCGCAGCCTGAATGGCGAATGGG
[124 nt withheld, positions 280-403]
C
[91 nt withheld, positions 405-495]
A
[49 nt withheld, positions 497-545]
CCTTTGACGTTGGAGTCCACGTTCTTT
[37 nt withheld, positions 573-609]
ACCCTATCTCGGTCTATTCTTTTGATTTATAAGGGATTTTGCCGATTTCGGCCTATTGGTTAAAAAATGA
GCTGATTTAACAAAAATTTAACGCGAATTTTAACAAAATATTAACGCTTACAATTTAGGTGGCACTTTTC
GGGGAAATGTGCGCGGAACCCCTATTTGTTTATTTTTCTAAATACATTCAAATATGTATCCGCTCATGAG
ACAATAACCCTGATAAATGCTTCAATAATATTGAAAAAGGAAGAGTATGAGTATTCAACATTTCCGTGTC
GCCCTTATTCCCTTTTTTGCGGCATTTTGCCTTCCTGTTTTTGCTCACCCAGAAACGCTGGTGAAAGTAA
AAGATGCTGAAGATCAGTTGGGTGCACGAGTGGGTTACATCGAACTGGATCTCAACAGCGGTAAGATCCT
TGAGAGTTTTCGCCCCGAAGAACGTTTTCCAATGATGAGCACTTTTAAAGTTCTGCTATGTGGCGCGGTA
TTATCCCGTATTGACGCCGGGCAAGAGCAACTCGGTCGCCGCATACACTATTCTCAGAATGACTTGGTTG
AGTACTCACCAGTCACAGAAAAGCATCTTACGGATGGCATGACAGTAAGAGAATTATGCAGTGCTGCCAT
AACCATGAGTGATAACACTGCGGCCAACTTACTTCTGACAACGATCGGAGGACCGAAGGAGCTAACCGCT
TTTTTGCACAACATGGGGGATCATGTAACTCGCCTTGATCGTTGGGAACCGGAGCTGAATGAAGCCATAC
CAAACGACGAGCGTGACACCACGATGCCTGTAGCAATGGCAACAACGTTGCGCAAACTATTAACTGGCGA
ACTACTTACTCTAGCTTCCCGGCAACAATTAATAGACTGGATGGAGGCGGATAAAGTTGCAGGACCACTT
CTGCGCTCGGCCCTTCCGGCTGGCTGGTTTATTGCTGATAAATCTGGAGCCGGTGAGCGTGGGTCTCGCG
GTATCATTGCAGCACTGGGGCCAGATGGTAAGCCCTCCCGTATCGTAGTTATCTACACGACGGGGAGTCA
GGCAACTATGGATGAACGAAATAGACAGATCGCTGAGATAGGTGCCTCACTGATTAAGCATTGGTAACTG
TCAGACCAAGTTTACTCATATATACTTTAGATTGATTTAAAACTTCATTTTTAATTTAAAAGGATCTAGG
TGAAGATCCTTTTTGATAATCTCATGACCAAAATCCCTTAACGTGAGTTTTCGTTCCACTGAGCGTCAGA
CCCCGTAGAAAAGATCAAAGGATCTTCTTGAGATCCTTTTTTTCTGCGCGTAATCTGCTGCTTGCAAACA
AAAAAACCACCGCTACCAGCGGTGGTTTGTTTGCCGGATCAAGAGCTACCAACTCTTTTTCCGAAGGTAA
CTGGCTTCAGCAGAGCGCAGATACCAAATACTGTTCTTCTAGTGTAGCCGTAGTTAGGCCACCACTTCAA
GAACTCTGTAGCACCGCCTACATACCTCGCTCTGCTAATCCTGTTACCAGTGGCTGCTGCCAGTGGCGAT
AAGTCGTGTCTTACCGGGTTGGACTCAAGACGATAGTTACCGGATAAGGCGCAGCGGTCGGGCTGAACGG
GGGGTTCGTGCACACAGCCCAGCTTGGAGCGAACGACCTACACCGAACTGAGATACCTACAGCGTGAGCT
ATGAGAAAGCGCCACGCTTCCCGAAGGGAGAAAGGCGGACAGGTATCCGGTAAGCGGCAGGGTCGGAACA
GGAGAGCGCACGAGGGAGCTTCCAGGGGGAAACGCCTGGTATCTTTATAGTCCTGTCGGGTTTCGCCACC
TCTGACTTGAGCGTCGATTTTTGTGATGCTCGTCAGGGGGGCGGAGCCTATGGAAAAACGCCAGCAACGC
GGCCTTTTTACGGTTCCTGGCCTTTTGCTGGCCTTTTGCTCACATGTTCTTTCCTGCGTTATCCCCTGAT
TCTGTGGATAACCGTATTACCGCCTTTGAGTGAGCTGATACCGCTCGCCGCAGCCGAACGACCGAGCGCA
GCGAGTCAGTGAGCGAGGAAGCGGAAGAGCGCCCAATACGCAAACCGCCTCTCCCCGCGCGTTGGCCGAT
TCATTAATGCAGCTGGCACGACAGGTTTCCCGACTGGAAAGCGGGCAGTGAGCGCAACGCAATTAATGTG
AGTTAGCTCACTCATTAGGCACCCCAGGCTTTACACTTTATGCTTCCGGCTCGTATGTTGTGTGGAATTG
TGAGCGGATAACAATTTCACACAGGAAACAGCTATGACCATGATTACGCCAAGCGCGCAATTAACCCTCA
CTAAAGGGAACAAAAGCTGGAGCTGCAAGCTTAATGTAGTCTTATGCAATACTCTTGTAGTCTTGCAACA
TGGTAACGATGAGTTAGCAACATGCCTTACAAGGAGAGAAAAAGCACCGTGCATGCCGATTGGTGGAAGT
AAGGTGGTACGATCGTGCCTTATTAGGAAGGCAACAGACGGGTCTGACATGGATTGGACGAACCACTGAA
TTGCCGCATTGCAGAGATATTGTATTTAAGTGCCTAGCTCGATACATAAACGGGTCTCTCTGGTTAGACC
AGATCTGAGCCTGGGAGCTCTCTGGCTAACTAGGGAACCCACTGCTTAAGCCTCAATAAAGCTTGCCTTG
AGTGCTTCAAGTAGTGTGTGCCCGTCTGTTGTGTGACTCTGGTAACTAGAGATCCCTCAGACCCTTTTAG
TCAGTGTGGAAAATCTCTAGCAGTGGCGCCCGAACAGGGACTTGAAAGCGAAAGGGAAACCAGAGGAGCT
CTCTCGACGCAGGACTCGGCTTGCTGAAGCGCGCACGGCAAGAGGCGAGGGGCGGCGACTGGTGAGTACG
CCAAAAATTTTGACTAGCGGAGGCTAGAAGGAGAGAGATGGGTGCGAGAGCGTCAGTATTAAGCGGGGGA
GAATTAGATCGCGATGGGAAAAAATTCGGTTAAGGCCAGGGGGAAAGAAAAAATATAAATTAAAACATAT
AGTATGGGCAAGCAGGGAGCTAGAACGATTCGCAGTTAATCCTGGCCTGTTAGAAACATCAGAAGGCTGT
AGACAAATACTGGGACAGCTACAACCATCCCTTCAGACAGGATCAGAAGAACTTAGATCATTATATAATA
CAGTAGCAACCCTCTATTGTGTGCATCAAAGGATAGAGATAAAAGACACCAAGGAAGCTTTAGACAAGAT
AGAGGAAGAGCAAAACAAAAGTAAGACCACCGCACAGCAAGCGGCCGCTGATCTTCAGACCTGGAGGAGG
AGATATGAGGGACAATTGGAGAAGTGAATTATATAAATATAAAGTAGTAAAAATTGAACCATTAGGAGTA
GCACCCACCAAGGCAAAGAGAAGAGTGGTGCAGAGAGAAAAAAGAGCAGTGGGAATAGGAGCTTTGTTCC
TTGGGTTCTTGGGAGCAGCAGGAAGCACTATGGGCGCAGCGTCAATGACGCTGACGGTACAGGCCAGACA
ATTATTGTCTGGTATAGTGCAGCAGCAGAACAATTTGCTGAGGGCTATTGAGGCGCAACAGCATCTGTTG
CAACTCACAGTCTGGGGCATCAAGCAGCTCCAGGCAAGAATCCTGGCTGTGGAAAGATACCTAAAGGATC
AACAGCTCCTGGGGATTTGGGGTTGCTCTGGAAAACTCATTTGCACCACTGCTGTGCCTTGGAATGCTAG
TTGGAGTAATAAATCTCTGGAACAGATTTGGAATCACACGACCTGGATGGAGTGGGACAGAGAAATTAAC
AATTACACAAGCTTAATACACTCCTTAATTGAAGAATCGCAAAACCAGCAAGAAAAGAATGAACAAGAAT
TATTGGAATTAGATAAATGGGCAAGTTTGTGGAATTGGTTTAACATAACAAATTGGCTGTGGTATATAAA
ATTATTCATAATGATAGTAGGAGGCTTGGTAGGTTTAAGAATAGTTTTTGCTGTACTTTCTATAGTGAAT
AGAGTTAGGCAGGGATATTCACCATTATCGTTTCAGACCCACCTCCCAACCCCGAGGGGACCCGACAGGC
CCGAAGGAATAGAAGAAGAAGGTGGAGAGAGAGACAGAGACAGATCCATTCGATTAGTGAACGGATCTCG
ACGGTATCGGTTAACTTTTAAAAGAAAAGGGGGGATTGGGGGGTACAGTGCAGGGGAAAGAATAGTAGAC
ATAATAGCAACAGACATACAAACTAAAGAATTACAAAAACAAATTACAAAAATTCAAAATTTTATCGATC
ACGAGACTAGCCTCGAGCTGGCTGCAGTAACGCCATTTTGCAAGGCATGGAAAAATACCAAACCAAGAAT
AGAGAAGTTCAGATCAAGGGCGGGTACATGAAAATAGCTAACGTTGGGCCAAACAGGATATCTGCGGTGA
GCAGTTTCGGCCCCGGCCCGGGGCCAAGAACAGATGGTCACCGCAGTTTCGGCCCCGGCCCGAGGCCAAG
AACAGATGGTCCCCAGATATGGCCCAACCCTCAGCAGTTTCTTAAGACCCATCAGATGTTTCCAGGCTCC
CCCAAGGACCTGAAATGACCCTGCGCCTTATTTGAATTAACCAATCAGCCTGCTTCTCGCTTCTGTTCGC
GCGCTTCTGCTTCCCGAGCTCTATAAAAGAGCTCACAACCCCTCACTCGGCGCGCCAGTCCTCCGACAGA
CTGAGTCGGCCGGTCGAATCAAGCTTATCGATACCGTCGACGGATCCGCTAGCCCGCGGTTCGAAATGAG
CGCACGCGGTGAGGGCGCGGGGCAGCCGTCCACTTCAGCCCAGGGACAACCTGCCGCCCCAGCGCCTCAG
AAGAGAGGACGCGGCCGCCCCAGGAAGCAGCAGCAAGAACCAACCGGTGAGCCCTCTCCTAAGAGACCCA
GGGGAAGACCCAAAGGCAGCAAAAACAAGAGTCCCTCTAAAGCAGCTCAAAAGAAAGCAGAAGCCACTGG
AGAAAAACGGCCAAGAGGCAGACCTAGGAAATGGGACAATCTACTACCAAGAACCAGCTCCAAGAAGAAA
ACATCTCTGGGAAACAGTACCAAAAGGAGTCACTAGACCGGTCGGATCCCCCGGGCTGCAGGAATTCGAG
CATCTTACCGCCATTTATTCCCATATTTGTTCTGTTTTTCTTGATTTGGGTATACATTTAAATGTTAATA
AAACAAAATGGTGGGGCAATCATTTACATTTTTAGGGATATGTAATTACTAGTTCAGGTGTATTGCCACA
AGACAAACATGTTAAGAAACTTTCCCGTTATTTACGCTCTGTTCCTGTTAATCAACCTCTGGATTACAAA
ATTTGTGAAAGATTGACTGATATTCTTAACTATGTTGCTCCTTTTACGCTGTGTGGATATGCTGCTTTAA
TGCCTCTGTATCATGCTATTGCTTCCCGTACGGCTTTCGTTTTCTCCTCCTTGTATAAATCCTGGTTGCT
GTCTCTTTATGAGGAGTTGTGGCCCGTTGTCCGTCAACGTGGCGTGGTGTGCTCTGTGTTTGCTGACGCA
ACCCCCACTGGCTGGGGCATTGCCACCACCTGTCAACTCCTTTCTGGGACTTTCGCTTTCCCCCTCCCGA
TCGCCACGGCAGAACTCATCGCCGCCTGCCTTGCCCGCTGCTGGACAGGGGCTAGGTTGCTGGGCACTGA
TAATTCCGTGGTGTTGTCGGGGAAGCTGACGTCCTTTGCAATTCGATATCAAGCTGTACCTTCTAGATGT
ACACCCTTATTAGCGCTTCTAGACCAATGACTTACAAGGCAGCTGTAGATCTTAGCCACTTTTTAAAAGA
AAAGGGGGGACTGGAAGGGCTAATTCACTCCCAACGAAGACAAGATCTGCTTTTTGCTTGTACTGGGTCT
CTCTGGTTAGACCAGATCTGAGCCTGGGAGCTCTCTGGCTAACTAGGGAACCCACTGCTTAAGCCTCAAT
AAAGCTTGCCTTGAGTGCTTCAAGTAGTGTGTGCCCGTCTGTTGTGTGACTCTGGTAACTAGAGATCCCT
CAGACCCTTTTAGTCAGTGTGGAAAATCTCTAGCAGTAGTAGTTCATGTCATCTTATTATTCAGTATTTA
TAACTTGCAAAGAAATGAATATCAGAGAGTGAGAGGAACTTGTTTATTGCAGCTTATAATGGTTACAAAT
AAAGCAATAGCATCACAAATTTCACAAATAAAGCATTTTTTTCACTGCATTCTAGTTGTGGTTTGTCCAA
ACTCATCAATGTATCTTATCATGTCTGGCTCTAGCTATCCCGCCCCTAACTCCGCCCATCCCGCCCCTAA
CTCCGCCCAGTTCCGCCCATTCTCCGCCCCATGGCTGACTAATTTTTTTT
