>Addgene plasmid #219135 | SFFV-HMGA2-Brd 173 | depositor partial sequence | sequence record 427885 | TF ORF
ATGAGCGCACGCGGTGAGGGCGCGGGGCAGCCGTCCACTTCAGCCCAGGGACAACCTGCCGCCCCAGCGC
CTCAGAAGAGAGGACGCGGCCGCCCCAGGAAGCAGCAGCAAGAACCAACCGGTGAGCCCTCTCCTAAGAG
ACCCAGGGGAAGACCCAAAGGCAGCAAAAACAAGAGTCCCTCTAAAGCAGCTCAAAAGAAAGCAGAAGCC
ACTGGAGAAAAACGGCCAAGAGGCAGACCTAGGAAATGGGACAATCTACTACCAAGAACCAGCTCCAAGA
AGAAAACATCTCTGGGAAACAGTACCAAAAGGAGTCACTAG
