>Addgene plasmid #219135 | SFFV-HMGA2-Brd 173 | depositor partial sequence | sequence record 427886 | Barcode sequence
TGTACACCCTTATTAGCGCT
